>Addgene plasmid #75340 | Hygro-iNGN3 | depositor full sequence | sequence record 150177 | Hygro-iNGN3 sequence 7277 bps
GTGGCACTTTTCGGGGAAATGTGCGCGGAACCCCTATTTGTTTATTTTTCTAAATACATTCAAATATGTA
TCCGCTCATGAGACAATAACCCTGATAAATGCTTCAATAATATTGAAAAAGGAAGAGTATGAGTATTCAA
CATTTCCGTGTCGCCCTTATTCCCTTTTTTGCGGCATTTTGCCTTCCTGTTTTTGCTCACCCAGAAACGC
TGGTGAAAGTAAAAGATGCTGAAGATCAGTTGGGTGCACGAGTGGGTTACATCGAACTGGATCTCAACAG
CGGTAAGATCCTTGAGAGTTTTCGCCCCGAAGAACGTTTTCCAATGATGAGCACTTTTAAAGTTCTGCTA
TGTGGCGCGGTATTATCCCGTATTGACGCCGGGCAAGAGCAACTCGGTCGCCGCATACACTATTCTCAGA
ATGACTTGGTTGAGTACTCACCAGTCACAGAAAAGCATCTTACGGATGGCATGACAGTAAGAGAATTATG
CAGTGCTGCCATAACCATGAGTGATAACACTGCGGCCAACTTACTTCTGACAACGATCGGAGGACCGAAG
GAGCTAACCGCTTTTTTGCACAACATGGGGGATCATGTAACTCGCCTTGATCGTTGGGAACCGGAGCTGA
ATGAAGCCATACCAAACGACGAGCGTGACACCACGATGCCTGTAGCAATGGCAACAACGTTGCGCAAACT
ATTAACTGGCGAACTACTTACTCTAGCTTCCCGGCAACAATTAATAGACTGGATGGAGGCGGATAAAGTT
GCAGGACCACTTCTGCGCTCGGCCCTTCCGGCTGGCTGGTTTATTGCTGATAAATCTGGAGCCGGTGAGC
GTGGGTCTCGCGGTATCATTGCAGCACTGGGGCCAGATGGTAAGCCCTCCCGTATCGTAGTTATCTACAC
GACGGGGAGTCAGGCAACTATGGATGAACGAAATAGACAGATCGCTGAGATAGGTGCCTCACTGATTAAG
CATTGGTAACTGTCAGACCAAGTTTACTCATATATACTTTAGATTGATTTAAAACTTCATTTTTAATTTA
AAAGGATCTAGGTGAAGATCCTTTTTGATAATCTCATGACCAAAATCCCTTAACGTGAGTTTTCGTTCCA
CTGAGCGTCAGACCCCGTAGAAAAGATCAAAGGATCTTCTTGAGATCCTTTTTTTCTGCGCGTAATCTGC
TGCTTGCAAACAAAAAAACCACCGCTACCAGCGGTGGTTTGTTTGCCGGATCAAGAGCTACCAACTCTTT
TTCCGAAGGTAACTGGCTTCAGCAGAGCGCAGATACCAAATACTGTCCTTCTAGTGTAGCCGTAGTTAGG
CCACCACTTCAAGAACTCTGTAGCACCGCCTACATACCTCGCTCTGCTAATCCTGTTACCAGTGGCTGCT
GCCAGTGGCGATAAGTCGTGTCTTACCGGGTTGGACTCAAGACGATAGTTACCGGATAAGGCGCAGCGGT
CGGGCTGAACGGGGGGTTCGTGCACACAGCCCAGCTTGGAGCGAACGACCTACACCGAACTGAGATACCT
ACAGCGTGAGCTATGAGAAAGCGCCACGCTTCCCGAAGGGAGAAAGGCGGACAGGTATCCGGTAAGCGGC
AGGGTCGGAACAGGAGAGCGCACGAGGGAGCTTCCAGGGGGAAACGCCTGGTATCTTTATAGTCCTGTCG
GGTTTCGCCACCTCTGACTTGAGCGTCGATTTTTGTGATGCTCGTCAGGGGGGCGGAGCCTATGGAAAAA
CGCCAGCAACGCGGCCTTTTTACGGTTCCTGGCCTTTTGCTGGCCTTTTGCTCACATGTTCTTTCCTGCG
TTATCCCCTGATTCTGTGGATAACCGTATTACCGCCTTTGAGTGAGCTGATACCGCTCGCCGCAGCCGAA
CGACCGAGCGCAGCGAGTCAGTGAGCGAGGAAGCGGAAGAGCGCCCAATACGCAAACCGCCTCTCCCCGC
GCGTTGGCCGATTCATTAATGCAGCTGGCACGACAGGTTTCCCGACTGGAAAGCGGGCAGTGAGCGCAAC
GCAATTAATGTGAGTTAGCTCACTCATTAGGCACCCCAGGCTTTACACTTTATGCTTCCGGCTCGTATGT
TGTGTGGAATTGTGAGCGGATAACAATTTCACACAGGAAACAGCTATGACCATGATTACGCCAAGCGCGC
AATTAACCCTCACTAAAGGGAACAAAAGCTGGAGCTCAGAGCAGAGCCAGGAACCCCTGTAGGGAAGGGG
CAGGAGAGCCAGGGGCATGAGATGGTGGACGAGGAAGGGGGACAGGGAAGCCTGAGCGCCTCTCCTGGGC
TTGCCAAGGACTCAAACCCAGAAGCCCAGAGCAGGGCCTTAGGGAAGCGGGACCCTGCTCTGGGCGGAGG
AATATGTCCCAGATAGCACTGGGGACTCTTTAAGGAAAGAAGGATGGAGAAAGAGAAAGGGAGTAGAGGC
GGCCACGACCTGGTGAACACCTAGGACGCACCATTCTCACAAAGGGAGTTTTCCACACGGACACCCCCCT
CCTCACCACAGCCCTGCCAGGACGGGGCTGGCTACTGGCCTTATCTCACAGGTAAAACTGACGCACGGAG
GAACAATATAAATTGGGGACTAGAAAGGTGAAGAGCCAAAGTTAGAACTCAGGACCAACTTATTCTGATT
TTGTTTTTCCAAACTGCTTCTCCTCTTGGGAAGTGTAAGGAAGCTGCAGCACCAGGATCAGTGAAACGCA
CCAGACAGCCGCGTCAGAGCAGCTCAGGTTCTGGGAGAGGGTAGCGCAGGGTGGCCACTGAGAACCGGGC
AGGTCACGCATCCCCCCCTTCCCTCCCACCCCCTGCCAAGCTCTCCCTCCCAGGATCCTCTCTGGCTCCA
TCGTAAGCAAACCTTAGAGGTTCTGGCAAGGAGAGAGATGGCTCCAGGAAATGGGGGTGTGTCACCAGAT
AAGGAATCTGCCTAACAGGAGGTGGGGGTTAGACCCAATATCAGGAGACTAGGAAGGAGGAGGCCTAAGG
ATGGGGCTTTTCTGTCACCAATCCTGTCCCTAGTTTAATTAACCCTCTAGAGCTTAGTACTGTCGAGTTT
ACTCCCTATCAGTGATAGAGAACGTATGTCGAGTTTACTCCCTATCAGTGATAGAGAACGATGTCGAGTT
TACTCCCTATCAGTGATAGAGAACGTATGTCGAGTTTACTCCCTATCAGTGATAGAGAACGTATGTCGAG
TTTACTCCCTATCAGTGATAGAGAACGTATGTCGAGTTTATCCCTATCAGTGATAGAGAACGTATGTCGA
GTTTACTCCCTATCAGTGATAGAGAACGTATGTCGAGGTAGGCGTGTACGGTGGGAGGCCTATATAAGCA
GAGCTCGTTTAGTGAACCGTCAGATCGCCTGGAGAATTCCGATCAACAAGTTTGTACAAAAAAGCAGGCT
GGCGCCGGAACCAATTCAGTCGACTGGATCCGCCACCATGACGCCTCAACCCTCGGGTGCGCCCACTGTC
CAAGTGACCCGTGAGACGGAGCGGTCCTTCCCCAGAGCCTCGGAAGACGAAGTGACCTGCCCCACGTCCG
CCCCGCCCAGCCCCACTCGCACACGGGGGAACTGCGCAGAGGCGGAAGAGGGAGGCTGCCGAGGGGCCCC
GAGGAAGCTCCGGGCACGGCGCGGGGGACGCAGCCGGCCTAAGAGCGAGTTGGCACTGAGCAAGCAGCGA
CGGAGTCGGCGAAAGAAGGCCAACGACCGCGAGCGCAATCGAATGCACAACCTCAACTCGGCACTGGACG
CCCTGCGCGGTGTCCTGCCCACCTTCCCAGACGACGCGAAGCTCACCAAGATCGAGACGCTGCGCTTCGC
CCACAACTACATCTGGGCGCTGACTCAAACGCTGCGCATAGCGGACCACAGCTTGTACGCGCTGGAGCCG
CCGGCGCCGCACTGCGGGGAGCTGGGCAGCCCAGGCGGTTCCCCCGGGGACTGGGGGTCCCTCTACTCCC
CAGTCTCCCAGGCTGGCAGCCTGAGTCCCGCCGCGTCGCTGGAGGAGCGACCCGGGCTGCTGGGGGCCAC
CTCTTCCGCCTGCTTGAGCCCAGGCAGTCTGGCTTTCTCAGATTTTCTGTGAGCGGCCGCACTCGAGATA
TCTAGACCCAGCTTTCTTGTACAAAGTGGTTGATCCGGGGATCCTCTAGTCAGCGTTTATCTGCAGAATT
CGCCCTTGTTTAAACGATCATAATCAGCCATACCACATTTGTAGAGGTTTTACTTGCTTTAAAAAACCTC
CCACACCTCCCCCTGAACCTGAAACATAAAATGAATGCAATTGTTGTTGTTAACTTGTTTATTGCAGCTT
ATAATGGTTACAAATAAAGCAATAGCATCACAAATTTCACAAATAAAGCATTTTTTTCACTGCCTCGACC
CATAGAGCCCACCGCATCCCCAGCATGCCTGCTATTGTCTTCCCAATCCTCCCCCTTGCTGTCCTGCCCC
ACCCCACCCCCCAGAATAGAATGACACCTACTCAGACAATGCGATGCAATTTCCTCATTTTATTAGGAAA
GGACAGTGGGAGTGGCACCTTCCAGGGTCAAGGAAGGCACGGGGGAGGGGCAAACAACAGATGGCTGGCA
ACTAGAAGGCACAGTCGAGGCTGATCAGCGGGTTTAAACGGGCCCTCTAGACTATTCCTTTGCCCTCGGA
CGAGTGCTGGGGCGTCGGTTTCCACTATCGGCGAGTACTTCTACACAGCCATCGGTCCAGACGGCCGCGC
TTCTGCGGGCGATTTGTGTACGCCCGACAGTCCCGGCTCCGGATCGGACGATTGCGTCGCATCGACCCTG
CGCCCAAGCTGCATCATCGAAATTGCCGTCAACCAAGCTCTGATAGAGTTGGTCAAGACCAATGCGGAGC
ATATACGCCCGGAGCCGCGGCGATCCTGCAAGCTCCGGATGCCTCCGCTCGAAGTAGCGCGTCTGCTGCT
CCATACAAGCCAACCACGGCCTCCAGAAGAAGATGTTGGCGACCTCGTATTGGGAATCCCCGAACATCGC
CTCGCTCCAGTCAATGACCGCTGTTATGCGGCCATTGTCCGTCAGGACATTGTTGGAGCCGAAATCCGCG
TGCACGAGGTGCCGGACTTCGGGGCAGTCCTCGGCCCAAAGCATCAGCTCATCGAGAGCCTGCGCGACGG
ACGCACTGACGGTGTCGTCCATCACAGTTTGCCAGTGATACACATGGGGATCAGCAATCGCGCATATGAA
ATCACGCCATGTAGTGTATTGACCGATTCCTTGCGGTCCGAATGGGCCGAACCCGCTCGTCTGGCTAAGA
TCGGCCGCAGCGATCGCATCCATGGCCTCCGCGACCGGCTGCAGAACAGCGGGCAGTTCGGTTTCAGGCA
GGTCTTGCAACGTGACACCCTGTGCACGGCGGGAGATGCAATAGGTCAGGCTCTCGCTGAATTCCCCAAT
GTCAAGCACTTCCGGAATCGGGAGCGCGGCCGATGCAAAGTGCCGATAAACATAACGATCTTTGTAGAAA
CCATCGGCGCAGCTATTTACCCGCAGGACATATCCACGCCCTCCTACATCGAAGCTGAAAGCACGAGATT
CTTCGCCCTCCGAGAGCTGCATCAGGTCGGAGACGCTGTCGAACTTTTCGATCAGAAACTTCTCGACAGA
CGTCGCGGTGAGTTCAGGCTTTTTCATCTGCAGCCTAGGGCCGGGATTCTCCTCCACGTCACCGCATGTT
AGAAGACTTCCTCTGCCCTCTCCGCTGCCAGATCTCTCGAGGCCCTGTGGGAGGAAGAGAAGAGGTCAGG
GATCTGCCCCACTGTGGGGTGGAGGGGACAGATAAAAGTACCCAGAACCAGAGCCACATTAACCGGCCCT
GGGAATATAAGGTGGTCCCAGCTCGGGGACACAGGATCCCTGGAGGCAGCAAACATGCTGTCCTGAAGTG
GACATAGGGGCCCGGGTTGGAGGAAGAAGACTAGCTGAGCTCTCGGACCCCTGGAAGATGCCATGACAGG
GGGCTGGAAGAGCTAGCACAGACTAGAGAGGTAAGGGGGGTAGGGGAGCTGCCCAAATGAAAGGAGTGAG
AGGTGACCCGAATCCACAGGAGAACGGGGTGTCCAGGCAAAGAAAGCAAGAGGATGGAGAGGTGGCTAAA
GCCAGGGAGACGGGGTACTTTGGGGTTGTCCAGAAAAACGGTGATGATGCAGGCCTACAAGAAGGGGAGG
CGGGACGCAAGGGAGACATCCGTCGGAGAAGGCCATCCTAAGAAACGAGAGATGGCACAGGCCCCAGAAG
GAGAAGGAAAAGGGAACCCAGCGAGTGAAGACGGCATGGGGTTGGGTGAGGGAGGAGAGATGCCCGGAGA
GGACCCAGACACGGGGAGGATCCGCTCAGAGGACATCACGTGGTGCAGCGCCGAGAAGGAAGTGCTCCGG
AAAGAGCATCCTTGGGCAGCAACACAGCAGAGAGCAAGGGGAAGAGGGAGTGGAGGAAGACGGAACCTGA
AGGAGGCGGCAGGGAAGGATCTGGGCCAGCCGTAGAGGTGACCCAGGCCACAAGCTGCAGACAGAAAGCG
GCACAGGCCCAGGGGAGAGAATGCTGGTCAGAGAAAGCAGGTACCCAATTCGCCCTATAGTGAGTCGTAT
TACGCGCGCTCACTGGCCGTCGTTTTACAACGTCGTGACTGGGAAAACCCTGGCGTTACCCAACTTAATC
GCCTTGCAGCACATCCCCCTTTCGCCAGCTGGCGTAATAGCGAAGAGGCCCGCACCGATCGCCCTTCCCA
ACAGTTGCGCAGCCTGAATGGCGAATGGG
[124 nt withheld, positions 6820-6943]
C
[91 nt withheld, positions 6945-7035]
A
[49 nt withheld, positions 7037-7085]
CCTTTGACGTTGGAGTCCACGTTCTTT
[37 nt withheld, positions 7113-7149]
ACCCTATCTCGGTCTATTCTTTTGATTTATAAGGGATTTTGCCGATTTCGGCCTATTGGTTAAAAAATGA
GCTGATTTAACAAAAATTTAACGCGAATTTTAACAAAATATTAACGCTTACAATTTAG
Features (pLannotate 1.2.2; 22 found; start..end, strand, type, name):
     24..128     +  promoter       AmpR promoter: bla
    129..989     +  CDS            AmpR: β-lactamase; bla; confers resistance to ampicillin, carbenicillin, and related antibiotics
   1160..1748    +  rep_origin     ori: high-copy-number ColE1/pMB1/pBR322/pUC origin of replication
   1931..2023    +  CDS            lacI (fragment): lac repressor; lacI; The lac repressor binds to the lac operator to inhibit transcription in E. coli. This inhibition can be relieved by adding lactose or isopropyl-β-D-thiogalactopyranoside (IPTG).
   2036..2057    +  protein_bind   CAP binding site: CAP binding activates transcription in the presence of cAMP. E. coli catabolite activator protein
   2072..2102    +  promoter       lac promoter: promoter for the E. coli lac operon
   2110..2126    +  protein_bind   lac operator: The lac repressor binds to the lac operator to inhibit transcription in E. coli. This inhibition can be relieved by adding lactose or isopropyl-β-D-thiogalactopyranoside (IPTG). lac repressor encoded by lacI
   2171..2189    +  promoter       T3 promoter: promoter for bacteriophage T3 RNA polymerase
   2208..3044    -  misc_feature   HA-R: right homology arm from the adeno-associated virus integration site (AAVS1) within intron 1 of the human PPP1R12C gene
   3075..3389    +  promoter       tight TRE promoter: Tet-responsive promoter PTight, consisting of seven tet operator sequences followed by the minimal CMV promoter
   3406..3430    +  protein_bind   attB1: mutant version of attB; recombination site for the Gateway® BP reaction BP Clonase™
   3468..4109    +  CDS            NEUROG3: NGN3_HUMAN - Also known as ATOH5, BHLHA7, NGN3. Experimental evidence at protein level: Swiss-Prot protein existence level 1. Acts as a transcriptional regulator. Together with NKX2-2, initiates transcriptional activation of NEUROD1. Involved in neurogenesis. Also required for the specification of a common precursor of the 4 pancreatic endocrine cell types (By similarity). From Homo sapiens (Human).
   4136..4160    -  protein_bind   attB2: mutant version of attB; recombination site for the Gateway® BP reaction BP Clonase™
   4216..4299    +  CDS            large T antigen (fragment): large T antigen from SV40 (simian virus 40)
   4322..4403    +  polyA_signal   SV40 poly(A) signal: SV40 polyadenylation signal
   4410..4634    -  polyA_signal   bGH poly(A) signal: bovine growth hormone polyadenylation signal
   4672..5697    -  CDS            HygR: aminoglycoside phosphotransferase from E. coli; aph(4)-Ia; confers resistance to hygromycin
   5784..5809    -  misc_feature   SA: splice acceptor site
   5816..6619    -  misc_feature   HA-L: left homology arm from the adeno-associated virus integration site (AAVS1) within intron 1 of the human PPP1R12C gene
   6634..6652    -  promoter       T7 promoter: promoter for bacteriophage T7 RNA polymerase
   6660..6815    +  CDS            lacZα (fragment): LacZα fragment of β-galactosidase; lacZ fragment
   6820..7248    +  rep_origin     f1 ori (sequence partly withheld): f1 bacteriophage origin of replication; arrow indicates direction of (+) strand synthesis
