[The description below was written by a language model from this plasmid's Addgene catalogue record and pLannotate feature annotations shown in this document.]
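Description:
Hygro-iNGN3 is a 7.3 kb mammalian expression plasmid built as a donor for targeted integration at the human AAVS1 safe-harbour locus, designed for doxycycline-inducible over-expression of human neurogenin 3 (NGN3/NEUROG3). The catalogue entry does not name a backbone. The annotated bacterial portion resembles a standard high-copy cloning vector, with a ColE1/pUC-type origin, ampicillin resistance (β-lactamase under its own promoter), an f1 origin, lac promoter/operator and lacZα remnants, and flanking T3 and T7 promoters.

The payload lies between left and right homology arms taken from intron 1 of PPP1R12C (the AAVS1 site), which allow homology-directed insertion when the locus is cut by a site-specific nuclease supplied separately. Inside the arms are two cassettes. The first is a splice acceptor followed by a hygromycin resistance coding sequence and a bGH polyadenylation signal. No promoter is annotated for it, consistent with a gene-trap design in which the marker is expressed from the endogenous PPP1R12C transcript only after correct integration, which enriches for targeted clones under hygromycin selection. The second, in the opposite orientation, is the tight TRE promoter (seven tet operators upstream of a minimal CMV promoter) driving the NEUROG3 open reading frame, terminated by an SV40 poly(A) signal. The gene is flanked by attB1 and attB2 sites, reflecting its insertion by Gateway recombination.

The plasmid carries no tetracycline transactivator, so induction depends on rtTA provided from another construct. The associated publication concerns lineage determinants in pancreatic development in human pluripotent stem cells, which fits NEUROG3's role as a bHLH regulator of endocrine progenitor specification.
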