Addgene plasmid #75340: Hygro-iNGN3
Purpose: doxycycline inducible NGN3 gene over-expression
Depositing lab: Danwei Huangfu. Depositing organization: Memorial Sloan-Kettering Cancer Center. Publication: Genome Editing of Lineage Determinants in Human Pluripotent Stem Cells Reveals Mechanisms of Pancreatic Development and Diabetes. Zhu Z, Li QV, Lee K, Rosen BP, Gonzalez F, Soh CL, Huangfu D. Cell Stem Cell. 2016 Apr 27. pii: S1934-5909(16)30002-9. doi: 10.1016/j.stem.2016.03.015. PubMed 27133796.
Backbone
  Vector backbone: N/A
  Vector type: Mammalian Expression
  Selectable markers: Hygromycin
Growth in bacteria
  Bacterial resistance: Ampicillin, 100 μg/mL
  Growth temperature: 30°C
  Growth strain: NEB Stable
  Copy number: High Copy
Gene/Insert
  Gene/Insert name: NGN3 (alt names: neurogenin 3; NEUROG3)
  Species: H. sapiens (human)
  GenBank ID: 50674
  Entrez Gene: NEUROG3 (a.k.a. Atoh5, Math4B, NGN-3, bHLHa7, ngn3)
  Promoter: TRE-tight
  Cloning method: Gateway Cloning
  Sequencing primers: 5′ cagctcaggttctgggagag; 3′ gaaatttgtgatgctattgc
Terms and licenses: Academic/Nonprofit Terms; Industry Terms: Not Available to Industry
How to cite: Hygro-iNGN3 was a gift from Danwei Huangfu (Addgene plasmid # 75340 ; http://n2t.net/addgene:75340 ; RRID:Addgene_75340)
