>Addgene plasmid #75340 | Hygro-iNGN3 | addgene partial sequence | sequence record 147952 | LNCX 5'-AGCTCGTTTAGTGAACCGTCAGATC-3'
GAATTCCGATCAACAAGTTTGTACAAAAAAGCAGGCTGGCGCCGGAACCAATTCAGTCGACTGGATCCGC
CACCATGACGCCTCAACCCTCGGGTGCGCCCACTGTCCAAGTGACCCGTGAGACGGAGCGGTCCTTCCCC
AGAGCCTCGGAAGACGAAGTGACCTGCCCCACGTCCGCCCCGCCCAGCCCCACTCGCACACGGGGGAACT
GCGCAGAGGCGGAAGAGGGAGGCTGCCGAGGGGCCCCGAGGAAGCTCCGGGCACGGCGCGGGGGACGCAG
CCGGCCTAAGAGCGAGTTGGCACTGAGCAAGCAGCGACGGAGTCGGCGAAAGAAGGCCAACGACCGCGAG
CGCAATCGAATGCACAACCTCAACTCGGCACTGGACGCCCTGCGCGGTGTCCTGCCCACCTTCCCAGACG
ACGCGAAGCTCACCAAGATCGAGACGCTGCGCTTCGCCCACAACTACATCTGGGCGCTGACTCAAACGCT
GCGCATAGCGGACCACAGCTTGTACGCGCTGGAGCCGCCGGCGCCGCACTGCGGGGAGCTGGGCAGCCCA
GGCGGTTCCCCCGGGGACTGGGGGTCCCTCTACTCCCCAGTCTCCCAGGCTGGCAGCCTGAGTCCCGCCG
CGTCGCTGGAGGAGCGACCCGGGCTGCTGGGGGCCACCTCTTCCGCCTGCTTGAGCCCAGGCAGTCTGGC
TTTCTCAGATTTTCTGTGAGCGGCCGCACTCGAGATATCTAGACCCAGCTTTCTTGTACAAAGTGGTTGA
TCCGGGGATCCTCTAGTCAGCGTTTATCTGCAGAATTCGCCCTTGTTTAAACGATCATAATCAGCCATAC
CACATTTGTAGAGGTTTTACTTGCTTTAAAAAACCTCCCACACCTCCCCCTGAACCTGAAACATAAAATG
AATGCAATTGTTGTTGTTAACTTGTTTATTGCAGCTTATAATGGTTACAAATAAAGCAATAGCATCACAA
ATTTCACAAATAAAGCATTTTTT
