>Addgene plasmid #75340 | Hygro-iNGN3 | addgene partial sequence | sequence record 147953 | Hygro-R 5'-tatccacgccctcctacatc-3'
TTCTTCGCCCTCCGAGAGCTGCATCAGGTCGGAGACGCTGTCGAACTTTTCGATCAGAAACTTCTCGACA
GACGTCGCGGTGAGTTCAGGCTTTTTCATCTGCAGCCTAGGGCCGGGATTCTCCTCCACGTCACCGCATG
TTAGAAGACTTCCTCTGCCCTCTCCGCTGCCAGATCTCTCGAGGCCCTGTGGGAGGAAGAGAAGAGGTCA
GGGATCTGCCCCACTGTGGGGTGGAGGGGACAGATAAAAGTACCCAGAACCAGAGCCACATTAACCGGCC
CTGGGAATATAAGGTGGTCCCAGCTCGGGGACACAGGATCCCTGGAGGCAGCAAACATGCTGTCCTGAAG
TGGACATAGGGGCCCGGGTTGGAGGAAGAAGACTAGCTGAGCTCTCGGACCCCTGGAAGATGCCATGACA
GGGGGCTGGAAGAGCTAGCACAGACTAGAGAGGTAAGGGGGGTAGGGGAGCTGCCCAAATGAAAGGAGTG
AGAGGTGACCCGAATCCACAGGAGAACGGGGTGTCCAGGCAAAGAAAGCAAGAGGATGGAGAGGTGGCTA
AAGCCAGGGAGACGGGGTACTTTGGGGTTGTCCAGAAAAACGGTGATGATGCAGGCCTACAAGAAGGGGA
GGCGGGACGCAAGGGAGACATCCGTCGGAGAAGGCCATCCTAAGAAACGAGAGATGGCACAGGCCCCAGA
AGGAGAAGGAAAAGGGAACCCAGCGAGTGAAGACGGCATGGGGTTGGGTGAGGGAGGAGAGATGCCCGGA
GAGGACCCAGACACGGGGAGGATCCGCTCAGAGGACATCACGTGGTGCAGCGCCGAGAAGGAAGTGCTCC
GGAAAGAGCATCCTTGGGCAGCAACACAGCAGAGAGCAAGGGGAAGAGGGAGTGGAGGAAGACGGAACCT
GAAGGAGGCGGCAGGGAAGGATCTGGGCCAGCCGTAGAGGTGACCCAGGCCACAAGCTGCAGACAGAAAG
CGGCACAGGCCCAGGGGAGAGAATGCTGGTCAGAGAAAGCAGGTACCCAATTCGCCCTATAGTGAGTCGT
ATTACGCGCGCTCACTGGCCGTCGTTT
